Addgene plasmid #8507: UbcH10 DN AU1
Depositing lab: Joan Ruderman. Depositing organization: Harvard Medical School. Publication: Dominant-negative cyclin-selective ubiquitin carrier protein E2-C/UbcH10 blocks cells in metaphase. Townsley FM, Aristarkhov A, Beck S, Hershko A, Ruderman JV. Proc Natl Acad Sci U S A 1997 Mar 18;94(6):2362-7. 10.1073/pnas.94.6.2362 PubMed 9122200.
Backbone
  Vector backbone: pJS55
  Backbone size w/o insert (bp): 4100
  Vector type: Mammalian Expression
Growth in bacteria
  Bacterial resistance: Ampicillin, 100 μg/mL
  Growth temperature: 37°C
  Growth strain: DH5alpha
  Copy number: High Copy
Gene/Insert
  Gene/Insert name: UbcH10 (alt names: ubiquitin-conjugating enzyme H10; E2-C)
  Species: H. sapiens (human)
  Insert size (bp): 561
  Mutation: C114S
  Entrez Gene: UBE2C (a.k.a. UBCH10, dJ447F3.2)
  Tag / fusion protein: AU1 (DTYRYI) (C terminal on insert)
  Cloning method: Restriction Enzyme; 5′ cloning site EcoR1 (not destroyed); 3′ cloning site HindIII (not destroyed)
  Sequencing primers: 5′ T7
Terms and licenses: Academic/Nonprofit Terms; Industry Terms: Not Available to Industry
Depositor comments: See author's map. Expression of tagged UbcH10 C114S mutant protein in mammalian cells from early SV40 promoter. Antibodies to AU1 epitope available from BABCO. (Ruderman pJHEAUC-CS2)
How to cite: UbcH10 DN AU1 was a gift from Joan Ruderman (Addgene plasmid # 8507 ; http://n2t.net/addgene:8507 ; RRID:Addgene_8507)
