[The description below was written by a language model from this plasmid's Addgene catalogue record.]
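Description:
UbcH10 DN AU1 is a mammalian expression plasmid built on the pJS55 backbone (about 4.1 kb without insert) that carries a dominant-negative form of the human ubiquitin-conjugating enzyme UbcH10, also known as E2-C and encoded by UBE2C. It is maintained in E. coli as a high-copy plasmid under ampicillin selection. The record does not describe the bacterial origin of replication, any mammalian selection marker, or polyadenylation elements, and no feature table is available to confirm the layout of the backbone. A T7 primer is listed for sequencing from the 5′ side, which suggests that a T7 promoter site lies upstream of the insert.

The insert of roughly 560 bp was cloned between EcoRI and HindIII sites, both of which are retained. It encodes UbcH10 with a C114S substitution and a C-terminal AU1 epitope tag. According to the depositor's comments, expression in mammalian cells is driven by the SV40 early promoter. Cysteine 114 is the catalytic residue that normally forms the thioester bond with ubiquitin, so replacing it with serine gives an enzyme that cannot transfer ubiquitin properly and interferes with the endogenous protein. The associated publication reports that this cyclin-selective E2 mutant blocks cells in metaphase, consistent with the enzyme's role in ubiquitin-dependent destruction of mitotic cyclins. The AU1 tag allows the mutant protein to be detected with anti-AU1 antibodies and distinguished from endogenous UbcH10. The construct is typically used in transfection experiments to inhibit UbcH10-dependent ubiquitination and to study mitotic progression and cyclin degradation.
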