>Addgene plasmid #8507 | UbcH10 DN AU1 | addgene partial sequence | sequence record 17083 | T7 5'-TAATACGACTCACTATAGGG-3'
CAAACGCGACCAGCCGCCACTAGCGTCCCCGCCGCCCGTAAAGGAGCTGAGCCGAGCGGGGGCGCCGCCC
GGGGTCCGGTGGGCAAAAGGCTACAGCAGGAGCTGATGACCCTCATGATGTCTGGCGATAAAGGGATTTC
TGCCTTCCCTGAATCAGACAACCTTTTCAAATGGGTAGGGACCATCCATGGAGCAGCTGGAACAGTATAT
GAAGACCTGAGGTATAAGCTCTCGCTAGAGTTCCCCAGTGGCTACCCTTACAATGCGCCCACAGTGAAGT
TCCTCACGCCCTGCTATCACCCCAACGTGGACACCCAGGGTAACATAAGCCTGGACATCCTGAAGGAAAA
GTGGTCTGCCCTGTATGATGTCAGGACCATTCTGCTCTCCATCCAGAGCCTTCTAGGAGAACCCAACATT
GATAGTCCCTTGAACACACATGCTGCCGAGCTCTGGAAAAACCCCACAGCTTTTAAGAAGTACCTGCAAG
AAACCTACTCAAAGCAGGTCACCAGCCAGGAGCCCGACACCTACAGGTACATTTGATAAGCTTGGTACCA
GATCTTATTAAAGCAGAACTTGTTTATTGCAGCTTATAATGGTTACAAATAAAGCAATAGCATCACAAAT
TTCACAAATAAAGCATTTTTTTCACTGCATTCTAGTTGTGGTTTGTCCAAACTCATCAATGTATCTTATC
ATGTCTGGTCGACTCTAGACTCTTCCGCTTCCTCGCTCAC
